>Addgene plasmid #228794 | pBAD-HaloKbp1b | addgene full sequence | sequence record 453948 | Addgene NGS Result
CATCAGACATTGCCGTCACTGCGTCTTTTACTGGCTCTTCTCGCTAACCAAACCGGTAACCCCGCTTATT
AAAAGCATTCTGTAACAAAGCGGGACCAAAGCCATGACAAAAACGCGTAACAAAAGTGTCTATAATCACG
GCAGAAAAGTCCACATTGATTATTTGCACGGCGTCACACTTTGCTATGCCATAGCATTTTTATCCATAAG
ATTAGCGGATCCTACCTGACGCTTTTTATCGCAACTCTCTACTGTTTCTCCATACCCGTTTTTTGGGCTA
ACAGGAGGAATTAACCATGGGGGGTTCTCATCATCATCATCATCATGGTATGGCTAGCATGACTGGTGGA
CAGCAAATGGGTCGGGATCTGTACGACGATGACGATAAGGATCCGAGCTCGAGAATGGCAGAAATCGGTA
CTGGCTTTCCATTCGATCCCCATTATGTGGAAGTCCTGGGCGAGCGCATGCACTACGTCGATGTTGGTCC
GCGCGATGGCACCCCTTTGCTGTTCCTGCACGGTAACCCGACCTCCTCCTACGTGTGGCGCAACATCATC
CCGCATGTTGCACCGACCCATCGCTGCATTGCTCCAGACCTGATCGGTATGGGCAAATCCGACAAACCAG
ACCTGGGTTATTTCTTCGACGACCACGTCCGCTTCATGGATGCCTTCATCGAAGCCCTGGGTCTGGAAGA
GGTCGTCCTGGTCATTCACGACTGGGGCTCCGCTCTGGGTTTCCACTGGGCCAAGCGCAATCCAGAGCGC
GTCAAAGGTATTGCATTTATGGAGTTCATCCGCCCTATCCCGACCTGGGACGAATGGCCAGAATTTCTTG
TGGGCCCGTTCAACTTCGTGAAGGACGCCGGCGAGAAGCTGTGGGAAGCCGTGACAGGCCAGCGCGACAA
GGATGACCTGGCCAAGAAGGTGTGGGAACACCTGCACAAGACCGGCATCCCCGACGCCGACAAAGTGAAC
ATCCAGGTCGCCGACGGCAAGGCCACAGTGGCAGGCGACGGACTGAGCCAGGAAGCCAAAGAAAAGATCC
TGGTGGCCGTGGGCAACATCAGCGGAATCGCCAGCGTGGACGACCAAGTGAAAACCGCCACCCCTGCCAC
CGCCAGCCAGTTCTACACAGTGAAGTCCGGCGACACCCTGAGCGCCATCAGCAATCAGGTGTACGGCAAC
GCCGACCTGTACAACAAGATTTTCGTGGCCAACAAGCCCATGCTGAAGTCCCCCGACAAGATCTACCCCG
GCCAGGCGCTGAGAATCCCCTATAGTCTTGCCCGCGAGACCTTCCAGGCCTTCCGCACCACCGACGTCGG
CCGCAAGCTGATCATCGATCAGAACGTTTTTATCGAGGGTACGCTGCCGATGGGTGTCGTCCGCCCGCTG
ACTGAAGTCGAGATGGACCATTACCGCGAGCCGTTCCTGAATCCTGTTGACCGCGAGCCACTGTGGCGCT
TCCCAAACGAGCTGCCAATCGCCGGTGAGCCAGCGAACATCGTCGCGCTGGTCGAAGAATACATGGGCTG
GCTGCACCAGTCCCCTGTCCCGAAGCTGCTGTTCTGGGGCACCCCAGGCGTTCTGATCCCACCGGCCGAA
GCCGCCCGCCTGGCCAAAAGCCTGCCTAACTGCAAGGCCGTGGACATCGGCCCGGGTCTGAATCTGCTGC
AAGAAGACAACCCGGACCTGATCGGCAGCGAGATCGCGCGCTGGCTGTCGACGTTGGAAATTTCCGGCTG
AAAGCTTGGCTGTTTTGGCGGATGAGAGAAGATTTTCAGCCTGATACAGATTAAATCAGAACGCAGAAGC
GGTCTGATAAAACAGAATTTGCCTGGCGGCAGTAGCGCGGTGGTCCCACCTGACCCCATGCCGAACTCAG
AAGTGAAACGCCGTAGCGCCGATGGTAGTGTGGGGTCTCCCCATGCGAGAGTAGGGAACTGCCAGGCATC
AAATAAAACGAAAGGCTCAGTCGAAAGACTGGGCCTTTCGTTTTATCTGTTGTTTGTCGGTGAACGCTCT
CCTGAGTAGGACAAATCCGCCGGGAGCGGATTTGAACGTTGCGAAGCAACGGCCCGGAGGGTGGCGGGCA
GGACGCCCGCCATAAACTGCCAGGCATCAAATTAAGCAGAAGGCCATCCTGACGGATGGCCTTTTTGCGT
TTCTACAAACTCTTTTGTTTATTTTTCTAAATACATTCAAATATGTATCCGCTCATGAGACAATAACCCT
GATAAATGCTTCAATAATATTGAAAAAGGAAGAGTATGAGTATTCAACATTTCCGTGTCGCCCTTATTCC
CTTTTTTGCGGCATTTTGCCTTCCTGTTTTTGCTCACCCAGAAACGCTGGTGAAAGTAAAAGATGCTGAA
GATCAGTTGGGTGCACGAGTGGGTTACATCGAACTGGATCTCAACAGCGGTAAGATCCTTGAGAGTTTTC
GCCCCGAAGAACGTTTTCCAATGATGAGCACTTTTAAAGTTCTGCTATGTGGCGCGGTATTATCCCGTGT
TGACGCCGGGCAAGAGCAACTCGGTCGCCGCATACACTATTCTCAGAATGACTTGGTTGAGTACTCACCA
GTCACAGAAAAGCATCTTACGGATGGCATGACAGTAAGAGAATTATGCAGTGCTGCCATAACCATGAGTG
ATAACACTGCGGCCAACTTACTTCTGACAACGATCGGAGGACCGAAGGAGCTAACCGCTTTTTTGCACAA
CATGGGGGATCATGTAACTCGCCTTGATCGTTGGGAACCGGAGCTGAATGAAGCCATACCAAACGACGAG
CGTGACACCACGATGCCTGTAGCAATGGCAACAACGTTGCGCAAACTATTAACTGGCGAACTACTTACTC
TAGCTTCCCGGCAACAATTAATAGACTGGATGGAGGCGGATAAAGTTGCAGGACCACTTCTGCGCTCGGC
CCTTCCGGCTGGCTGGTTTATTGCTGATAAATCTGGAGCCGGTGAGCGTGGGTCTCGCGGTATCATTGCA
GCACTGGGGCCAGATGGTAAGCCCTCCCGTATCGTAGTTATCTACACGACGGGGAGTCAGGCAACTATGG
ATGAACGAAATAGACAGATCGCTGAGATAGGTGCCTCACTGATTAAGCATTGGTAACTGTCAGACCAAGT
TTACTCATATATACTTTAGATTGATTTAAAACTTCATTTTTAATTTAAAAGGATCTAGGTGAAGATCCTT
TTTGATAATCTCATGACCAAAATCCCTTAACGTGAGTTTTCGTTCCACTGAGCGTCAGACCCCGTAGAAA
AGATCAAAGGATCTTCTTGAGATCCTTTTTTTCTGCGCGTAATCTGCTGCTTGCAAACAAAACAACCACC
GCTACCAGCGGTGGTTTGTTTGCCGGATCAAGAGCTACCAACTCTTTTTCCGAAGGTAACTGGCTTCAGC
AGAGCGCAGATACCAAATACTGTCCTTCTAGTGTAGCCGTAGTTAGGCCACCACTTCAAGAACTCTGTAG
CACCGCCTACATACCTCGCTCTGCTAATCCTGTTACCAGTGGCTGCTGCCAGTGGCGATAAGTCGTGTCT
TACCGGGTTGGACTCAAGACGATAGTTACCGGATAAGGCGCAGCGGTCGGGCTGAACGGGGGGTTCGTGC
ACACAGCCCAGCTTGGAGCGAACGACCTACACCGAACTGAGATACCTACAGCGTGAGCTATGAGAAAGCG
CCACGCTTCCCGAAGGGAGAAAGGCGGACAGGTATCCGGTAAGCGGCAGGGTCGGAACAGGAGAGCGCAC
GAGGGAGCTTCCAGGGGGAAACGCCTGGTATCTTTATAGTCCTGTCGGGTTTCGCCACCTCTGACTTGAG
CGTCGATTTTTGTGATGCTCGTCAGGGGGGCGGAGCCTATGGAAAAACGCCAGCAACGCGGCCTTTTTAC
GGTTCCTGGCCTTTTGCTGGCCTTTTGCTCACATGTTCTTTCCTGCGTTATCCCCTGATTCTGTGGATAA
CCGTATTACCGCCTTTGAGTGAGCTGATACCGCTCGCCGCAGCCGAACGACCGAGCGCAGCGAGTCAGTG
AGCGAGGAAGCGGAAGAGCGCCTGATGCGGTATTTTCTCCTTACGCATCTGTGCGGTATTTCACACCGCA
TATGGTGCACTCTCAGTACAATCTGCTCTGATGCCGCATAGTTAAGCCAGTATACACTCCGCTATCGCTA
CGTGACTGGGTCATGGCTGCGCCCCGACACCCGCCAACACCCGCTGACGCGCCCTGACGGGCTTGTCTGC
TCCCGGCATCCGCTTACAGACAAGCTGTGACCGTCTCCGGGAGCTGCATGTGTCAGAGGTTTTCACCGTC
ATCACCGAAACGCGCGAGGCAGCAGATCAATTCGCGCGCGAAGGCGAAGCGGCATGCATAATGTGCCTGT
CAAATGGACGAAGCAGGGATTCTGCAAACCCTATGCTACTCCGTCAAGCCGTCAATTGTCTGATTCGTTA
CCAATTATGACAACTTGACGGCTACATCATTCACTTTTTCTTCACAACCGGCACGGAACTCGCTCGGGCT
GGCCCCGGTGCATTTTTTAAATACCCGCGAGAAATAGAGTTGATCGTCAAAACCAACATTGCGACCGACG
GTGGCGATAGGCATCCGGGTGGTGCTCAAAAGCAGCTTCGCCTGGCTGATACGTTGGTCCTCGCGCCAGC
TTAAGACGCTAATCCCTAACTGCTGGCGGAAAAGATGTGACAGACGCGACGGCGACAAGCAAACATGCTG
TGCGACGCTGGCGATATCAAAATTGCTGTCTGCCAGGTGATCGCTGATGTACTGACAAGCCTCGCGTACC
CGATTATCCATCGGTGGATGGAGCGACTCGTTAATCGCTTCCATGCGCCGCAGTAACAATTGCTCAAGCA
GATTTATCGCCAGCAGCTCCGAATAGCGCCCTTCCCCTTGCCCGGCGTTAATGATTTGCCCAAACAGGTC
GCTGAAATGCGGCTGGTGCGCTTCATCCGGGCGAAAGAACCCCGTATTGGCAAATATTGACGGCCAGTTA
AGCCATTCATGCCAGTAGGCGCGCGGACGAAAGTAAACCCACTGGTGATACCATTCGCGAGCCTCCGGAT
GACGACCGTAGTGATGAATCTCTCCTGGCGGGAACAGCAAAATATCACCCGGTCGGCAAACAAATTCTCG
TCCCTGATTTTTCACCACCCCCTGACCGCGAATGGTGAGATTGAGAATATAACCTTTCATTCCCAGCGGT
CGGTCGATAAAAAAATCGAGATAACCGTTGGCCTCAATCGGCGTTAAACCCGCCACCAGATGGGCATTAA
ACGAGTATCCCGGCAGCAGGGGATCATTTTGCGCTTCAGCCATACTTTTCATACTCCCGCCATTCAGAGA
AGAAACCAATTGTCCATATTG
Features (pLannotate 1.2.2; 16 found; start..end, strand, type, name):
    309..329     +  CDS            capTEV™ (fragment): composite tag for in vivo biotinylation, TEV protease cleavage, and 6xHis tagging
    330..362     +  CDS            T7 tag (gene 10 leader): leader peptide from bacteriophage T7 gene 10 promotes efficient translation in E. coli
    366..389     +  CDS            Xpress™ tag: Xpress™ epitope tag, including an enterokinase recognition and cleavage site
    405..836     +  CDS            HaloTag® (fragment): modified bacterial dehalogenase that forms covalent bonds with chloroalkane derivatives
    843..1280    +  CDS            kbp: KBP_ECOLI - Also known as ygaU, yzzM. Experimental evidence at protein level: Swiss-Prot protein existence level 1. Highly specific potassium binding protein that is required for normal growth in the presence of high levels of external K(+). May act as a sensor of cytoplasmic K(+) concentration. Binds a single K(+) ion, which induces a large conformational change. Can also bind the larger alkali metal ions Rb(+) and Cs(+), and NH(4)(+) (PubMed:27112601). May be involved in the regulation of peptidoglycan cross-linking (PubMed:25422305). From Escherichia coli (strain K12).
   1288..1748    +  CDS            HaloTag® (fragment): modified bacterial dehalogenase that forms covalent bonds with chloroalkane derivatives
   1841..1956    +  ncRNA          5S rRNA: Accession: RF00001 - 5S ribosomal RNA
   1960..2046    +  terminator     rrnB T1 terminator: Escherichia coli rrnB; transcription terminator T1 from the E. coli rrnB gene
   2138..2165    +  terminator     rrnB T2 terminator: transcription terminator T2 from the E. coli rrnB gene
   2184..2275    +  promoter       AmpR promoter: bla
   2276..3136    +  CDS            AmpR: β-lactamase; bla; confers resistance to ampicillin, carbenicillin, and related antibiotics
   3307..3895    +  rep_origin     ori: high-copy-number ColE1/pMB1/pBR322/pUC origin of replication
   4081..4221    -  misc_feature   bom: basis of mobility region from pBR322
   4323..4363    -  CDS            rop (fragment): Rop protein, which maintains plasmids at low copy number; rop
   4485..5363    -  CDS            araC: L-arabinose regulatory protein; araC
   5390..263     +  promoter       araBAD promoter (across the origin): araBAD; promoter of the L-arabinose operon of E. coli; the araC regulatory gene is transcribed in the opposite direction (Guzman et al., 1995)
