[The description below was written by a language model from this plasmid's Addgene catalogue record and pLannotate feature annotations shown in this document.]
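Description:
pBAD-HaloKbp1b is a bacterial expression plasmid of about 5.4 kb built on the pBAD backbone, encoding the low-affinity version of a chemigenetic potassium ion indicator. It replicates in E. coli from a ColE1/pMB1-type origin, with the pBR322 bom region and only a fragment of rop present; the catalogue lists copy number as unknown. Selection is by ampicillin through the β-lactamase gene under its own promoter. Expression is driven by the araBAD promoter, which spans the numbering origin of the circular sequence. The divergently transcribed araC regulator is carried on the same plasmid, so transcription of the insert is induced by L-arabinose. The rrnB T1 and T2 terminators lie downstream of the coding region.

The 1,344 bp insert has an insertion-type architecture. The E. coli potassium-binding protein Kbp (also known as YgaU) sits between two fragments of HaloTag, the modified dehalogenase that bonds covalently to chloroalkane ligands. Kbp binds a single K+ ion and undergoes a large conformational change on binding. In a chemigenetic sensor of this kind, that change is presumably relayed to a chloroalkane-linked synthetic fluorophore bound to HaloTag, altering its signal. The record does not state which dye is used or the affinity value.

Upstream, the backbone supplies an N-terminal leader containing a His tag (annotated as a fragment of a composite 6xHis tag), the T7 gene 10 leader that promotes efficient translation, and an Xpress epitope with an enterokinase cleavage site. This arrangement suits arabinose-induced production and affinity purification of the indicator protein in E. coli, for example for in vitro characterisation.
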