Addgene plasmid #228794: pBAD-HaloKbp1b
Purpose: Chemigenetic indicator for potassium ion - low affinity
Depositing lab: Robert Campbell. Depositing organization: The University of Tokyo. Publication: High-Performance Chemigenetic Potassium Ion Indicator. Cheng D, Ouyang Z, He X, Nasu Y, Wen Y, Terai T, Campbell RE. J Am Chem Soc. 2024 Dec 25;146(51):35117-35128. doi: 10.1021/jacs.4c10917. PubMed 39601449.
Backbone
  Vector backbone: pBAD
  Vector type: Bacterial Expression
Growth in bacteria
  Bacterial resistance: Ampicillin, 100 μg/mL
  Growth temperature: 37°C
  Growth strain: DH5alpha
  Copy number: Unknown
Gene/Insert
  Gene/Insert name: HaloKbp1b
  Insert size (bp): 1344
  Tag / fusion protein: His-Tag (N terminal on backbone)
Terms and licenses: Academic/Nonprofit Terms; Industry Terms: Not Available to Industry
How to cite: pBAD-HaloKbp1b was a gift from Robert Campbell (Addgene plasmid # 228794 ; http://n2t.net/addgene:228794 ; RRID:Addgene_228794)
