>Addgene plasmid #228794 | pBAD-HaloKbp1b | depositor partial sequence | sequence record 449732 | Sequence encoding the target protein (HaloKbp1b)
ATGGCAGAAATCGGTACTGGCTTTCCATTCGATCCCCATTATGTGGAAGTCCTGGGCGAGCGCATGCACT
ACGTCGATGTTGGTCCGCGCGATGGCACCCCTTTGCTGTTCCTGCACGGTAACCCGACCTCCTCCTACGT
GTGGCGCAACATCATCCCGCATGTTGCACCGACCCATCGCTGCATTGCTCCAGACCTGATCGGTATGGGC
AAATCCGACAAACCAGACCTGGGTTATTTCTTCGACGACCACGTCCGCTTCATGGATGCCTTCATCGAAG
CCCTGGGTCTGGAAGAGGTCGTCCTGGTCATTCACGACTGGGGCTCCGCTCTGGGTTTCCACTGGGCCAA
GCGCAATCCAGAGCGCGTCAAAGGTATTGCATTTATGGAGTTCATCCGCCCTATCCCGACCTGGGACGAA
TGGCCAGAATTTCTTGTGGGCCCGTTCAACTTCGTGAAGGACGCCGGCGAGAAGCTGTGGGAAGCCGTGA
CAGGCCAGCGCGACAAGGATGACCTGGCCAAGAAGGTGTGGGAACACCTGCACAAGACCGGCATCCCCGA
CGCCGACAAAGTGAACATCCAGGTCGCCGACGGCAAGGCCACAGTGGCAGGCGACGGACTGAGCCAGGAA
GCCAAAGAAAAGATCCTGGTGGCCGTGGGCAACATCAGCGGAATCGCCAGCGTGGACGACCAAGTGAAAA
CCGCCACCCCTGCCACCGCCAGCCAGTTCTACACAGTGAAGTCCGGCGACACCCTGAGCGCCATCAGCAA
TCAGGTGTACGGCAACGCCGACCTGTACAACAAGATTTTCGTGGCCAACAAGCCCATGCTGAAGTCCCCC
GACAAGATCTACCCCGGCCAGGCGCTGAGAATCCCCTATAGTCTTGCCCGCGAGACCTTCCAGGCCTTCC
GCACCACCGACGTCGGCCGCAAGCTGATCATCGATCAGAACGTTTTTATCGAGGGTACGCTGCCGATGGG
TGTCGTCCGCCCGCTGACTGAAGTCGAGATGGACCATTACCGCGAGCCGTTCCTGAATCCTGTTGACCGC
GAGCCACTGTGGCGCTTCCCAAACGAGCTGCCAATCGCCGGTGAGCCAGCGAACATCGTCGCGCTGGTCG
AAGAATACATGGGCTGGCTGCACCAGTCCCCTGTCCCGAAGCTGCTGTTCTGGGGCACCCCAGGCGTTCT
GATCCCACCGGCCGAAGCCGCCCGCCTGGCCAAAAGCCTGCCTAACTGCAAGGCCGTGGACATCGGCCCG
GGTCTGAATCTGCTGCAAGAAGACAACCCGGACCTGATCGGCAGCGAGATCGCGCGCTGGCTGTCGACGT
TGGAAATTTCCGGC
